>Addgene plasmid #70982 | pFOSGE_COF3E06 | depositor partial sequence | sequence record 126924 | insert
ATGCCGCTGGCCGATTCGCAAAAGGATCTCCGCCAGCAGCCTCAGCAGCAGCAGCAGCAGCAGCATGTGT
CCTCCACCAGCAGCAGCAACAATGCGGAGCAGCAATGCAGCAGCAGCGGATTGGGTCTGCAGCTGCGCCA
GCGCATGCAAATTACCTCGTCCGGCTGCAGCAGCCTGGCGGTCACGCCCATGGAGCACACGCCCACCGAG
GACGATGAGAGTGGCGGAGGCAACAGCGGTGTCACTTCCTCGGTGACCACTGTGACATCATCGCAACGCC
GCCAGCAGCTGCAACAGGTGCAACAGCAATCTGCTCTGCAAGCGGCCCTCGAGCAGCATCACATCTCACC
AACAGCAGACTTGGATTCCGCTAGGAAAAGGCCGACGCATCGAACCTTGTGCCCGCCGCCAGAACTTATG
GAGCTGAGTGATTCCGAGTCCCAGGGAGGCGTGGAAACTGGCGGTAGGAGAGAAGGGGCTACTGGGCGAA
GTGCACCTGATTTAGAAGACACCGAGCCCCTATATGAAACAGAAAACGAATTCGAGCTTAAGGAAGTCAT
CAAGGAGGGTCACGACAAGGCCGATCCTTCCCAGTTCGAGCTCCTACGGGTTCTGGGCGAAGGTAGCTTT
GGAAAGGTGTTTCTAGTGCGAAAGATCATAGGCAAAGATGCAGGAACACTCTATGCCATGAAGGTGCTCA
AAAAGGCCACCCTAAAAGTAAAAGATCGCGTAAGGAGCACAAATGAACGAAAAATACTAGCGGACGTGGG
TCATGCTTTCATCGTACGTCTTCACTATGCCTTCCAAACTCCCGGAAAACTCTACTTGATACTGGATTTT
CTTCGTGGCGGTGATCTGTTTACCCGTCTATCCAAAGAAGTAATGTTTACGGAAGAAGATGTCAAGTTCT
ATTTAGCGGAACTGGCGCTAGCTATGAATCACCTACACACATTGGGCATTATCTACAGGGATCTGAAACC
GGAAAATATTCTACTGGACGAGCATGGCCATATAGCCTTGACGGACTTTGGTCTATCCAAGCAGCCTTTG
GATGGCTCAAAAACATATAGCTTTTGTGGAACCGTAGAATACATGGCGCCGGAGATCGTGAACCGAAAGG
GACACGATTTTGCCGCTGATTGGTGGAGTTTCGGGGTGCTCATGTACGAAATGTTAACGGGGAATTTACC
CTTTCATGGCCAAACCCGCCAAGAGACTATGAATCAGATCCTTAGAAGTAAGCTGGGCATGCCGGAGAAT
TTGTCGCCAGAGGCGCAATCCCTGCTACGTGCTCTCTTCAAAAGAAACCCCCAGAATCGTTTGGGTGCGG
GTGCCCAAGGAATTCTGGACATCAAGGCGCACTGCTTTTTTGCCACCATCGACTGGGTGAGATTAGAACG
AAAGCAGGTGCGTCCGCCTTTCATACCGGCGGTTAGCCGTGACGATGCCTTTTACTTTGATGTGGAGTAC
ACCTCAAAGTCCCCCAGGGATTCTCCGGGTGGCCCGATCTCCGCATCTGCCCATGAGATCTTCCGCGGGT
TCAGCTTTGTGGCTCCTGTCCTTCTGGAAGGTCAGTGTGCTGGCTCGAATATGTGCTCCACCAGCGCCAG
TCCTCTGCATAGTATAGCTCCTATTCCTGCTGCTCCAGTGGGAGCCCCTCGAACATTACCTGGTGTTCTT
CCCGGAAACTTCCATGCGGAATATAATCTACTGCAAGAACTGGGACGTGGAACCTTTTCAGTTTGTCGGT
TGTGCGAGCATCGAGCCTCCAAGAAACATTACGCAGTAAAAGTAATCGAAAAGGCAGCTGTGGCCGCAGC
ATCCACATCCACTTCTGCCGATTGTTGGGAGGAGGTGGAGATTATGCTGAGGTACGGCAACCACCCAAAT
ATCGTCACTCTGTACTCTGTTTACGAGGATGCGGGGTCCGCATATCTTGTGATGGAGCTGCTTAAGGGTG
GCGAGCTTCTCGATCGGATACTTGCCGTGGGCCAGATGTGCGAGAGTGAGGCCAGCGCGGTGTTAAGGAC
AATTGCATCTGCGGTAGCATATCTCCATGAACATGGCGTGGTCCATCGAGATCTTAAGCCTTCAAATATG
ATATATGCCAGTATGCGGCAAACTCCCGAGACCCTAAAGCTCTGCGATTTGGGTTTCGCGAAGCAGCTGC
GCGCGGACAACGGCCTCCTGATGACGCCATGCTACACAGCCAATTTTGTGGCTCCCGAGGTTCTAAAGAG
ACAGGGCTATGACCTGGCTTGCGACATCTGGTCGCTCGGTGTGCTGCTTTACATCATGTTATCCGGCCGG
ACGCCTTTCGCCAGCACTCCAAATGATTCACCGGACGTAATACTGAAGCGCATCGGATCAGGACAAATTG
ACTTCACAAGCAGTCGCTGGGCACTGATCAGTGTGCCGGCCAAAGAACTTTTGCGTCAGATGCTACACAT
AGTACCGGAGAATCGGCCGACGGCGGCGCGAATACTTGAGCACGACTGGCTGCGGGAGCAATTCGCCGGC
GGCGTACAGCTTACAGAGTATGCGGTGGCGCCCGGATCCCAACTTTCGCTGGGCGCCCAGCAGCAGCAGC
AGAATCACATCTCCATGGCCTTAAGAGGCGCTGTTGATGCCACTTTCCGGGCTATTGCCATACCCCAGGC
GGCGAATGTGGGACCCGTAGAACTTTCCATGCTCGCCAAGAGGCGGGCCAAAGATCGAGCCAACCTGCAC
TCC
