>Addgene plasmid #70982 | pFOSGE_COF3E06 | addgene partial sequence | sequence record 131435 | M13-Rev 5'-CAGGAAACAGCTATGACC-3'
TTTTATTTTGACTGATAGTGACCTGTTCGTTGCAACAAATTGATAAGCAATGCTTTCTTATAATGCCAAC
TTTGTACAAGAAAGCTGGGTCGGAGTGCAGGTTGGCTCGATCTTTGGCCCGCCTCTTGGCGAGCATGGAA
AGTTCTACGGGTCCCACATTCGCCGCCTGGGGTATGGCAATAGCCCGGAAAGTGGCATCAACAGCGCCTC
TTAAGGCCATGGAGATGTGATTCTGCTGCTGCTGCTGGGCGCCCAGCGAAAGTTGGGATCCGGGCGCCAC
CGCATACTCTGTAAGCTGTACGCCGCCGGCGAATTGCTCCCGCAGCCAGTCGTGCTCAAGTATTCGCGCC
GCCGTCGGCCGATTCTCCGGTACTATGTGTAGCATCTGACGCAAAAGTTCTTTGGCCGGCACACTGATCA
GTGCCCAGCGACTGCTTGTGAAGTCAATTTGTCCTGATCCGATGCGCTTCAGTATTACGT
