[The description below was written by a language model from this plasmid's Addgene catalogue record.]
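Description:
pFOSGE_COF3E06 is a Gateway entry clone built on the Invitrogen pDONR221 donor backbone and carrying the Drosophila melanogaster gene S6kII (CG17596, also known as RSK or dRSK), which encodes the fly ribosomal S6 kinase II. The insert is recorded as about 2.7 kb and corresponds to the annotated transcript FBtr0077360. It was introduced by Gateway recombination, so in the finished entry clone the sequence should be flanked by attL sites in place of the donor vector's attP-flanked counterselection cassette, although no feature table is provided to confirm the exact junctions. The plasmid is maintained in standard E. coli cloning strains such as DH5alpha as a high-copy plasmid and is selected with kanamycin. M13 forward and reverse primer sites on either side of the recombination cassette are used to sequence into the insert.

As an entry clone, the plasmid has no promoter intended to drive expression of the insert, and the record lists no tags, reporters or regulatory elements attached to it. It also does not say whether the open reading frame retains its stop codon. Its role is to act as a shuttle: an LR recombination reaction moves the S6kII sequence into any compatible Gateway destination vector, which then supplies the promoter, fusion partners and host-specific elements. The clone belongs to a collection associated with a study of how transcriptional regulators show context-dependent regulatory functions, which suggests it was one of many fly coding sequences prepared for systematic transfer into expression or fusion vectors for functional assays. The record itself states the purpose only as a Gateway entry clone.
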