Addgene plasmid #70982: pFOSGE_COF3E06
Purpose: Gateway entry clone
Depositing lab: Alexander Stark. Depositing organization: Research Institute of Molecular Pathology (IMP). Publication: Transcriptional regulators form diverse groups with context-dependent regulatory functions. Stampfel G, Kazmar T, Frank O, Wienerroither S, Reiter F, Stark A. Nature. 2015 Nov 9. doi: 10.1038/nature15545. PubMed 26550828.
Backbone
  Vector backbone: pDONR221
  Backbone manufacturer: Invitrogen
  Backbone size w/o insert (bp): 4762
  Vector type: Gateway entry vector
Growth in bacteria
  Bacterial resistance: Kanamycin, 50 μg/mL
  Growth temperature: 37°C
  Growth strain: DH5alpha
  Copy number: High Copy
Gene/Insert
  Gene/Insert name: S6kII (alt names: FBgn0262866; CG17596, FBtr0077360)
  Species: D. melanogaster (fly)
  Insert size (bp): 2733
  Entrez Gene: S6kII (a.k.a. Dmel_CG17596, CG17596, D-RSK, Dmel\CG17596, RSK, Rsk, S6KII, dRSK, dRsk, ign, rsk, rsk2)
  Cloning method: Gateway Cloning
  Sequencing primers: 5′ M13-F20; 3′ M13R
Terms and licenses: Academic/Nonprofit Terms; Industry Terms: Not Available to Industry
How to cite: pFOSGE_COF3E06 was a gift from Alexander Stark (Addgene plasmid # 70982 ; http://n2t.net/addgene:70982 ; RRID:Addgene_70982)
